>Addgene plasmid #245774 | pSJC318 | addgene full sequence | sequence record 486817 | Addgene NGS Result
CTTTCCTGCGTTATCCCCTGATTCTGTGGATAACCGTATTACCGCCTTTGAGTGAGCTGATACCGCTCGC
CGCAGCCGAACGACCGAGCGCAGCGAGTCAGTGAGCGAGGAAGCGGAAGAGCGCCCAATACGCAAACCGC
CTCTCCCCGCGCGTTGGCCGATTCATTAATGCAGCTGGCACGACAGGTTTCCCGACTGGAAAGCGGGCAG
TGAGCGCAACGCAATTAATACGCGTACCGCTAGCCAGGAAGAGTTTGTAGAAACGCAAAAAGGCCATCCG
TCAGGATGGCCTTCTGCTTAGTTTGATGCCTGGCAGTTTATGGCGGGCGTCCTGCCCGCCACCCTCCGGG
CCGTTGCTTCACAACGTTCAAATCCGCTCCCGGCGGATTTGTCCTACTCAGGAGAGCGTTCACCGACAAA
CAACAGATAAAACGAAAGGCCCAGTCTTCCGACTGAGCCTTTCGTTTTATTTGATGCCTGGCAGTTCCCT
ACTCTCGCGTTAACGCTAGCATGGATGTTTTCCCAGTCACGACGTTGTAAAACGACGGCCAGTCTTAAGC
TCGGGCCCCAAATAATGATTTTATTTTGACTGATAGTGACCTGTTCGTTGCAACAAATTGATGAGCAATG
CTTTTTTATAATGCCAACTTTGTACAAAAAAGCAGGCTCCGAATTCGCCCTTGGACTAGTCATATGGGTA
CCATGCAAGCAATCAAATGTGTCGTCGTTGGTGACGTAGCCGTCGGTAAGACGTGTCTCCTGCTATCGTA
CACTACAAACGCTTTTCCCGGAGAATATATTCTAACGGTATTCGACACCTACTCAACAAATGTGATGGTC
GACGGAAGGCCAATAAATCTCAGCCTATGGGACACAGCTGGACAGGACGATTACGATCAATTCCGCCACC
TGTCATTTCCACAAACAGACGTATTCCTCGTATGCTTTGCACTGAATAATCCAGCAAGTTTTGAGAATGT
TCGTGCAAAATGGTATCCAGAAGTATCACATCATTGCCCAAATACACCGATTATTTTGGTTGGAACTAAA
GCTGATTTACGCGAGGATCGAGATACTATTGAACGGCTCCGTGAACGTCGGCTCCAACCAGTGAGCCACA
CCCAGGGTTACGTGATGGCAAAGGAAATCAAGGCGGTCAAGTACCTGGAATGCTCGGCGCTTACCCAAAT
TGGATTGAAACAAGTTTTCGATGAGGCAATTCGTACTGGGCTCACCCCGCCACAAACACCACAAACGAGA
GCCAAAAAGAGCAATTGCACGGTGGGTACCAGTGGTTCCGGAGGATCTGGAGGATCTGGTATGGTGAGCA
AGGGCGAGGAGCTGTTCACCGGGGTGGTGCCCATCCTGGTCGAGCTGGACGGCGACGTAAACGGCCACAA
GTTCAGCGTGTCCGGCGAGGGCGAGGGCGATGCCACCTACGGCAAGCTGACCCTGAAGTTCATCTGCACC
ACCGGCAAGCTGCCCGTGCCCTGGCCCACCCTCGTGACCACCCTGACCTACGGCGTGCAGTGCTTCAGCC
GCTACCCCGACCACATGAAGCAGCACGACTTCTTCAAGTCCGCCATGCCCGAAGGCTACGTCCAGGAGCG
CACCATCTTCTTCAAGGACGACGGCAACTACAAGACCCGCGCCGAGGTGAAGTTCGAGGGCGACACCCTG
GTGAACCGCATCGAGCTGAAGGGCATCGACTTCAAGGAGGACGGCAACATCCTGGGGCACAAGCTGGAGT
ACAACTACAACAGCCACAACGTCTATATCATGGCCGACAAGCAGAAGAACGGCATCAAGGTGAACTTCAA
GATCCGCCACAACATCGAGGACGGCAGCGTGCAGCTCGCCGACCACTACCAGCAGAACACCCCCATCGGC
GACGGCCCCGTGCTGCTGTCCGACAACCACTACCTGAGCACCCAGTCCAAGCTGAGCAAAGACCCCAACG
AGAAGCGCGATCACATGGTCCTGCTGGAGTTCGTGACCGCCGCCGGGATCACTCTCGGCATGGACGAGCT
GTACAAGTAGCATATGGCGGCCGCGGAAGGGCGAATTCGACCCAGCTTTCTTGTACAAAGTTGGCATTAT
AAAAAATAATTGCTCATCAATTTGTTGCAACGAACAGGTCACTATCAGTCAAAATAAAATCATTATTTGC
CATCCAGCTGATATCCCCTATAGTGAGTCGTATTACATGGTCATAGCTGTTTCCTGGCAGCTCTGGCCCG
TGTCTCAAAATCTCTGATGTTACATTGCACAAGATAAAAATATATCATCATGCCTCCTCTAGACCAGCCA
GGACAGAAATGCCTCGACTTCGCTGCTACCCAAGGTTGCCGGGTGACGCACACCGTGGAAACGGATGAAG
GCACGAACCCAGTGGACATAAGCCTGTTCGGTTCGTAAGCTGTAATGCAAGTAGCGTATGCGCTCACGCA
ACTGGTCCAGAACCTTGACCGAACGCAGCGGTGGTAACGGCGCAGTGGCGGTTTTCATGGCTTGTTATGA
CTGTTTTTTTGGGGTACAGTCTATGCCTCGGGCATCCAAGCAGCAAGCGCGTTACGCCGTGGGTCGATGT
TTGATGTTATGGAGCAGCAACGATGTTACGCAGCAGGGCAGTCGCCCTAAAACAAAGTTAAACATTATGA
GGGAAGCGGTGATCGCCGAAGTATCGACTCAACTATCAGAGGTAGTTGGCGTCATCGAGCGCCATCTCGA
ACCGACGTTGCTGGCCGTACATTTGTACGGCTCCGCAGTGGATGGCGGCCTGAAGCCACACAGTGATATT
GATTTGCTGGTTACGGTGACCGTAAGGCTTGATGAAACAACGCGGCGAGCTTTGATCAACGACCTTTTGG
AAACTTCGGCTTCCCCTGGAGAGAGCGAGATTCTCCGCGCTGTAGAAGTCACCATTGTTGTGCACGACGA
CATCATTCCGTGGCGTTATCCAGCTAAGCGCGAACTGCAATTTGGAGAATGGCAGCGCAATGACATTCTT
GCAGGTATCTTCGAGCCAGCCACGATCGACATTGATCTGGCTATCTTGCTGACAAAAGCAAGAGAACATA
GCGTTGCCTTGGTAGGTCCAGCGGCGGAGGAACTCTTTGATCCGGTTCCTGAACAGGATCTATTTGAGGC
GCTAAATGAAACCTTAACGCTATGGAACTCGCCGCCCGACTGGGCTGGCGATGAGCGAAATGTAGTGCTT
ACGTTGTCCCGCATTTGGTACAGCGCAGTAACCGGCAAAATCGCGCCGAAGGATGTCGCTGCCGACTGGG
CAATGGAGCGCCTGCCGGCCCAGTATCAGCCCGTCATACTTGAAGCTAGACAGGCTTATCTTGGACAAGA
AGAAGATCGCTTGGCCTCGCGCGCAGATCAGTTGGAAGAATTTGTCCACTACGTGAAAGGCGAGATCACC
AAGGTAGTCGGCAAATAACCCTCGAGCCACCCATGACCAAAATCCCTTAACGTGAGTTACGCGTCGTTCC
ACTGAGCGTCAGACCCCGTAGAAAAGATCAAAGGATCTTCTTGAGATCCTTTTTTTCTGCGCGTAATCTG
CTGCTTGCAAACAAAAAAACCACCGCTACCAGCGGTGGTTTGTTTGCCGGATCAAGAGCTACCAACTCTT
TTTCCGAAGGTAACTGGCTTCAGCAGAGCGCAGATACCAAATACTGTTCTTCTAGTGTAGCCGTAGTTAG
GCCACCACTTCAAGAACTCTGTAGCACCGCCTACATACCTCGCTCTGCTAATCCTGTTACCAGTGGCTGC
TGCCAGTGGCGATAAGTCGTGTCTTACCGGGTTGGACTCAAGACGATAGTTACCGGATAAGGCGCAGCGG
TCGGGCTGAACGGGGGGTTCGTGCACACAGCCCAGCTTGGAGCGAACGACCTACACCGAACTGAGATACC
TACAGCGTGAGCTATGAGAAAGCGCCACGCTTCCCGAAGGGAGAAAGGCGGACAGGTATCCGGTAAGCGG
CAGGGTCGGAACAGGAGAGCGCACGAGGGAGCTTCCAGGGGGAAACGCCTGGTATCTTTATAGTCCTGTC
GGGTTTCGCCACCTCTGACTTGAGCGTCGATTTTTGTGATGCTCGTCAGGGGGGCGGAGCCTATGGAAAA
ACGCCAGCAACGCGGCCTTTTTACGGTTCCTGGCCTTTTGCTGGCCTTTTGCTCACATGTT
Features (pLannotate 1.2.2; 13 found; start..end, strand, type, name):
    121..213     +  CDS            lacI (fragment): lac repressor; lacI; The lac repressor binds to the lac operator to inhibit transcription in E. coli. This inhibition can be relieved by adding lactose or isopropyl-β-D-thiogalactopyranoside (IPTG).
    268..295     -  terminator     rrnB T2 terminator: transcription terminator T2 from the E. coli rrnB gene
    427..470     +  terminator     rrnB T1 terminator: Escherichia coli rrnB; transcription terminator T1 from the E. coli rrnB gene
    517..553     -  CDS            lacZα (fragment): LacZα fragment of β-galactosidase; lacZ fragment
    569..668     +  protein_bind   attL1: mutant version of attL; recombination site for the Gateway® LR reaction LR Clonase™
    703..1281    +  CDS            ced-10: RAC1_CAEEL - Also known as rac-1 From Caenorhabditis elegans.
   1321..2039    +  CDS            mEGFP (fragment): enhanced GFP with monomerizing A206K mutation (Zacharias et al., 2002) mammalian codon-optimized
   2070..2169    -  protein_bind   attL2: mutant version of attL; recombination site for the Gateway® LR reaction LR Clonase™
   2187..2205    -  promoter       T7 promoter: promoter for bacteriophage T7 RNA polymerase
   2395..2418    +  promoter       Pc promoter (fragment): intI1 (promoter lies within the coding sequence); class 1 integron promoter
   2594..2650    +  CDS            GmR (fragment): gentamycin acetyltransferase; aacC1; confers resistance to gentamycin
   2657..3448    +  CDS            SmR: aminoglycoside adenylyltransferase (Murphy, 1985); aadA; confers resistance to spectinomycin and streptomycin
   3541..4129    +  rep_origin     ori: high-copy-number ColE1/pMB1/pBR322/pUC origin of replication
