>Addgene plasmid #245774 | pSJC318 | analyzer sequence | sequence record 483120
CTTTCCTGCGTTATCCCCTGATTCTGTGGATAACCGTATTACCGCCTTTGAGTGAGCTGATACCGCTCGC
CGCAGCCGAACGACCGAGCGCAGCGAGTCAGTGAGCGAGGAAGCGGAAGAGCGCCCAATACGCAAACCGC
CTCTCCCCGCGCGTTGGCCGATTCATTAATGCAGCTGGCACGACAGGTTTCCCGACTGGAAAGCGGGCAG
TGAGCGCAACGCAATTAATACGCGTACCGCTAGCCAGGAAGAGTTTGTAGAAACGCAAAAAGGCCATCCG
TCAGGATGGCCTTCTGCTTAGTTTGATGCCTGGCAGTTTATGGCGGGCGTCCTGCCCGCCACCCTCCGGG
CCGTTGCTTCACAACGTTCAAATCCGCTCCCGGCGGATTTGTCCTACTCAGGAGAGCGTTCACCGACAAA
CAACAGATAAAACGAAAGGCCCAGTCTTCCGACTGAGCCTTTCGTTTTATTTGATGCCTGGCAGTTCCCT
ACTCTCGCGTTAACGCTAGCATGGATGTTTTCCCAGTCACGACGTTGTAAAACGACGGCCAGTCTTAAGC
TCGGGCCCCAAATAATGATTTTATTTTGACTGATAGTGACCTGTTCGTTGCAACAAATTGATGAGCAATG
CTTTTTTATAATGCCAACTTTGTACAAAAAAGCAGGCTCCGAATTCGCCCTTGGACTAGTCATATGGGTA
CCATGCAAGCAATCAAATGTGTCGTCGTTGGTGACGTAGCCGTCGGTAAGACGTGTCTCCTGCTATCGTA
CACTACAAACGCTTTTCCCGGAGAATATATTCTAACGGTATTCGACACCTACTCAACAAATGTGATGGTC
GACGGAAGGCCAATAAATCTCAGCCTATGGGACACAGCTGGACAGGACGATTACGATCAATTCCGCCACC
TGTCATTTCCACAAACAGACGTATTCCTCGTATGCTTTGCACTGAATAATCCAGCAAGTTTTGAGAATGT
TCGTGCAAAATGGTATCCAGAAGTATCACATCATTGCCCAAATACACCGATTATTTTGGTTGGAACTAAA
GCTGATTTACGCGAGGATCGAGATACTATTGAACGGCTCCGTGAACGTCGGCTCCAACCAGTGAGCCACA
CCCAGGGTTACGTGATGGCAAAGGAAATCAAGGCGGTCAAGTACCTGGAATGCTCGGCGCTTACCCAAAT
TGGATTGAAACAAGTTTTCGATGAGGCAATTCGTACTGGGCTCACCCCGCCACAAACACCACAAACGAGA
GCCAAAAAGAGCAATTGCACGGTGGGTACCAGTGGTTCCGGAGGATCTGGAGGATCTGGTATGGTGAGCA
AGGGCGAGGAGCTGTTCACCGGGGTGGTGCCCATCCTGGTCGAGCTGGACGGCGACGTAAACGGCCACAA
GTTCAGCGTGTCCGGCGAGGGCGAGGGCGATGCCACCTACGGCAAGCTGACCCTGAAGTTCATCTGCACC
ACCGGCAAGCTGCCCGTGCCCTGGCCCACCCTCGTGACCACCCTGACCTACGGCGTGCAGTGCTTCAGCC
GCTACCCCGACCACATGAAGCAGCACGACTTCTTCAAGTCCGCCATGCCCGAAGGCTACGTCCAGGAGCG
CACCATCTTCTTCAAGGACGACGGCAACTACAAGACCCGCGCCGAGGTGAAGTTCGAGGGCGACACCCTG
GTGAACCGCATCGAGCTGAAGGGCATCGACTTCAAGGAGGACGGCAACATCCTGGGGCACAAGCTGGAGT
ACAACTACAACAGCCACAACGTCTATATCATGGCCGACAAGCAGAAGAACGGCATCAAGGTGAACTTCAA
GATCCGCCACAACATCGAGGACGGCAGCGTGCAGCTCGCCGACCACTACCAGCAGAACACCCCCATCGGC
GACGGCCCCGTGCTGCTGCCCGACAACCACTACCTGAGCACCCAGTCCAAGCTGAGCAAAGACCCCAACG
AGAAGCGCGATCACATGGTCCTGCTGGAGTTCGTGACCGCCGCCGGGATCACTCTCGGCATGGACGAGCT
GTACAAGTAGCATATGGCGGCCGCGGAAGGGCGAATTCGACCCAGCTTTCTTGTACAAAGTTGGCATTAT
AAAAAATAATTGCTCATCAATTTGTTGCAACGAACAGGTCACTATCAGTCAAAATAAAATCATTATTTGC
CATCCAGCTGATATCCCCTATAGTGAGTCGTATTACATGGTCATAGCTGTTTCCTGGCAGCTCTGGCCCG
TGTCTCAAAATCTCTGATGTTACATTGCACAAGATAAAAATATATCATCATGCCTCCTCTAGACCAGCCA
GGACAGAAATGCCTCGACTTCGCTGCTGCCCAAGGTTGCCGGGTGACGCACACCGTGGAAACGGATGAAG
GCACGAACCCAGTGGACATAAGCCTGTTCGGTTCGTAAGCTGTAATGCAAGTAGCGTATGCGCTCACGCA
ACTGGTCCAGAACCTTGACCGAACGCAGCGGTGGTAACGGCGCAGTGGCGGTTTTCATGGCTTGTTATGA
CTGTTTTTTTGGGGTACAGTCTATGCCTCGGGCATCCAAGCAGCAAGCGCGTTACGCCGTGGGTCGATGT
TTGATGTTATGGAGCAGCAACGATGTTACGCAGCAGGGCAGTCGCCCTAAAACAAAGTTAAACATCATGA
GGGAAGCGGTGATCGCCGAAGTATCGACTCAACTATCAGAGGTAGTTGGCGTCATCGAGCGCCATCTCGA
ACCGACGTTGCTGGCCGTACATTTGTACGGCTCCGCAGTGGATGGCGGCCTGAAGCCACACAGTGATATT
GATTTGCTGGTTACGGTGACCGTAAGGCTTGATGAAACAACGCGGCGAGCTTTGATCAACGACCTTTTGG
AAACTTCGGCTTCCCCTGGAGAGAGCGAGATTCTCCGCGCTGTAGAAGTCACCATTGTTGTGCACGACGA
CATCATTCCGTGGCGTTATCCAGCTAAGCGCGAACTGCAATTTGGAGAATGGCAGCGCAATGACATTCTT
GCAGGTATCTTCGAGCCAGCCACGATCGACATTGATCTGGCTATCTTGCTGACAAAAGCAAGAGAACATA
GCGTTGCCTTGGTAGGTCCAGCGGCGGAGGAACTCTTTGATCCGGTTCCTGAACAGGATCTATTTGAGGC
GCTAAATGAAACCTTAACGCTATGGAACTCGCCGCCCGACTGGGCTGGCGATGAGCGAAATGTAGTGCTT
ACGTTGTCCCGCATTTGGTACAGCGCAGTAACCGGCAAAATCGCGCCGAAGGATGTCGCTGCCGACTGGG
CAATGGAGCGCCTGCCGGCCCAGTATCAGCCCGTCATACTTGAAGCTAGACAGGCTTATCTTGGACAAGA
AGAAGATCGCTTGGCCTCGCGCGCAGATCAGTTGGAAGAATTTGTCCACTACGTGAAAGGCGAGATCACC
AAGGTAGTCGGCAAATAACCCTCGAGCCACCCATGACCAAAATCCCTTAACGTGAGTTACGCGTCGTTCC
ACTGAGCGTCAGACCCCGTAGAAAAGATCAAAGGATCTTCTTGAGATCCTTTTTTTCTGCGCGTAATCTG
CTGCTTGCAAACAAAAAAACCACCGCTACCAGCGGTGGTTTGTTTGCCGGATCAAGAGCTACCAACTCTT
TTTCCGAAGGTAACTGGCTTCAGCAGAGCGCAGATACCAAATACTGTCCTTCTAGTGTAGCCGTAGTTAG
GCCACCACTTCAAGAACTCTGTAGCACCGCCTACATACCTCGCTCTGCTAATCCTGTTACCAGTGGCTGC
TGCCAGTGGCGATAAGTCGTGTCTTACCGGGTTGGACTCAAGACGATAGTTACCGGATAAGGCGCAGCGG
TCGGGCTGAACGGGGGGTTCGTGCACACAGCCCAGCTTGGAGCGAACGACCTACACCGAACTGAGATACC
TACAGCGTGAGCATTGAGAAAGCGCCACGCTTCCCGAAGGGAGAAAGGCGGACAGGTATCCGGTAAGCGG
CAGGGTCGGAACAGGAGAGCGCACGAGGGAGCTTCCAGGGGGAAACGCCTGGTATCTTTATAGTCCTGTC
GGGTTTCGCCACCTCTGACTTGAGCGTCGATTTTTGTGATGCTCGTCAGGGGGGCGGAGCCTATGGAAAA
ACGCCAGCAACGCGGCCTTTTTACGGTTCCTGGCCTTTTGCTGGCCTTTTGCTCACATGTT
Features (pLannotate 1.2.2; 13 found; start..end, strand, type, name):
    121..213     +  CDS            lacI (fragment): lac repressor; lacI; The lac repressor binds to the lac operator to inhibit transcription in E. coli. This inhibition can be relieved by adding lactose or isopropyl-β-D-thiogalactopyranoside (IPTG).
    268..295     -  terminator     rrnB T2 terminator: transcription terminator T2 from the E. coli rrnB gene
    427..470     +  terminator     rrnB T1 terminator: Escherichia coli rrnB; transcription terminator T1 from the E. coli rrnB gene
    517..553     -  CDS            lacZα (fragment): LacZα fragment of β-galactosidase; lacZ fragment
    569..668     +  protein_bind   attL1: mutant version of attL; recombination site for the Gateway® LR reaction LR Clonase™
    703..1281    +  CDS            ced-10: RAC1_CAEEL - Also known as rac-1 From Caenorhabditis elegans.
   1321..2037    +  CDS            mEGFP: mEGFP is a basic (constitutively fluorescent) green fluorescent protein published in 2002, derived from Aequorea victoria. It has moderate acid sensitivity.
   2070..2169    -  protein_bind   attL2: mutant version of attL; recombination site for the Gateway® LR reaction LR Clonase™
   2187..2205    -  promoter       T7 promoter: promoter for bacteriophage T7 RNA polymerase
   2395..2418    +  promoter       Pc promoter (fragment): intI1 (promoter lies within the coding sequence); class 1 integron promoter
   2594..2650    +  CDS            GmR (fragment): gentamycin acetyltransferase; aacC1; confers resistance to gentamycin
   2657..3448    +  CDS            SmR: aminoglycoside adenylyltransferase (Murphy, 1985); aadA; confers resistance to spectinomycin and streptomycin
   3541..4129    +  rep_origin     ori: high-copy-number ColE1/pMB1/pBR322/pUC origin of replication
