[The description below was written by a language model from this plasmid's Addgene catalogue record and pLannotate feature annotations shown in this document.]
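Description:
pSJC318 is a Gateway entry clone built on the pCR8/GW/TOPO backbone and carrying a C. elegans rac-2(G12V)::mGFP fusion, assembled by Gibson cloning. It is a small (about 4.2 kb) bacterial plasmid that replicates from a high-copy ColE1/pUC-type origin. Selection uses spectinomycin through the aadA (SmR) aminoglycoside adenylyltransferase gene, which lies downstream of a fragment of the class 1 integron Pc promoter. Short lacI, lacZα and gentamicin-resistance fragments in the annotation appear to be backbone remnants rather than functional genes. The rrnB T1 and T2 terminators sit upstream of the cloning region, where they insulate the insert from read-through transcription.

The payload lies between attL1 and attL2 and consists of a Rac GTPase coding sequence followed in frame by monomeric EGFP (carrying the A206K monomerizing mutation) at the C terminus. The automated annotation labels the GTPase as ced-10/rac-1, whereas the catalogue entry names it rac-2. This most likely reflects the close similarity of these C. elegans Rac paralogues, so the depositor's designation should be taken as the intended identity. G12V is a substitution that in Ras-superfamily GTPases classically impairs GTP hydrolysis and gives a constitutively active protein.

No promoter for expression in worms is present. The only nearby promoter is a T7 promoter outside attL2, oriented back toward the insert, so it would produce antisense transcript. The plasmid therefore serves as a donor. An LR Clonase reaction transfers the rac-2(G12V)::mGFP cassette into destination vectors that supply the promoter and 3′ elements. This fits the associated work on Rap/Rac signalling in C. elegans synaptic development.
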