Addgene plasmid #245774: pSJC318
Purpose: Allows for rac-2(G12V)::mGFP entry into Gateway Vectors
Depositing lab: Salvatore Cherra. Depositing organization: University of Kentucky. Publication: A PDZ-RapGEF promotes synaptic development in C. elegans through a Rap/Rac signaling pathway. Lamb R, Scales M, Watkins J, Werner M, Cherra SJ. Development. 2025 Aug 1:dev.204678. doi: 10.1242/dev.204678. PubMed 40748210.
Backbone
  Vector backbone: pCR8/GW/TOPO
  Vector type: Unspecified
Growth in bacteria
  Bacterial resistance: Spectinomycin, 50 μg/mL
  Growth temperature: 37°C
  Growth strain: DH5alpha
  Copy number: High Copy
Gene/Insert
  Gene/Insert name: rac-2(G12V)::mGFP
  Species: C. elegans (nematode)
  Mutation: G12V
  Tag / fusion protein: mGFP (C terminal on insert)
  Cloning method: Gibson Cloning
Terms and licenses: Academic/Nonprofit Terms; Industry Terms: Not Available to Industry
How to cite: pSJC318 was a gift from Salvatore Cherra (Addgene plasmid # 245774 ; http://n2t.net/addgene:245774 ; RRID:Addgene_245774)
